Addgene plasmid #109549: pME-TCAP
Purpose: Multisite gateway vector for 5' tagging with telethonin
Depositing lab: Rob Parton. Depositing organization: University of Queensland, Institute for Molecular Bioscience. Publication: In vivo cell biological screening identifies an endocytic capture mechanism for T-tubule formation. Hall TE, Martel N, Ariotti N, Xiong Z, Lo HP, Ferguson C, Rae J, Lim YW, Parton RG. Nat Commun. 2020 Jul 24;11(1):3711. doi: 10.1038/s41467-020-17486-w. PubMed 32709891.
Backbone
  Vector backbone: pDEST-actc1b-mKate2-ccdb
  Vector type: Zebrafish plasmids
Growth in bacteria
  Bacterial resistance: Kanamycin, 50 μg/mL
  Growth temperature: 37°C
  Growth strain: DH5alpha
  Copy number: High Copy
Gene/Insert
  Gene/Insert name: telethonin
  Species: D. rerio (zebrafish)
  Mutation: Please see Depositor Comments
  Entrez Gene: tcap
  Cloning method: Gateway Cloning
Terms and licenses: Academic/Nonprofit Terms; Industry Terms: Not Available to Industry
Depositor comments: Addgene NGS found a V84A amino acid change within the telethonin translation that should not affect plasmid function
How to cite: pME-TCAP was a gift from Rob Parton (Addgene plasmid # 109549 ; http://n2t.net/addgene:109549 ; RRID:Addgene_109549)
