[The description below was written by a language model from this plasmid's Addgene catalogue record and pLannotate feature annotations shown in this document.]
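Description:
pME-TCAP is a small (about 3.1 kb) Gateway middle-entry clone carrying the zebrafish (D. rerio) tcap gene, which encodes telethonin, for use in multisite Gateway assembly of zebrafish expression constructs. The annotated sequence has the layout of a standard entry vector: attL1 and attL2 recombination sites flank an unannotated interval of roughly 540 bp that presumably holds the telethonin coding sequence, although the feature table does not label it. The plasmid replicates in E. coli from a high-copy ColE1/pUC-type origin and is selected with kanamycin through an aph(3')-Ia resistance gene. The rrnB T1 and T2 terminators sit upstream of the att cassette, where they insulate the insert from read-through transcription. A T7 promoter lies just outside attL2, and short lacI and lacZα fragments are backbone remnants.

No eukaryotic promoter, reporter or transposon element is annotated, so the plasmid is not an expression construct in itself. In an LR Clonase reaction the attL sites recombine the telethonin sequence into a destination vector alongside 5' and 3' entry elements, which supply the promoter and any fusion partner. The stated purpose is 5' tagging with telethonin, meaning that telethonin is placed upstream of a partner in the assembled fusion. The catalogue names pDEST-actc1b-mKate2-ccdb as the backbone, but the sequenced plasmid shows no actc1b promoter, mKate2 or ccdB features. That entry more plausibly refers to the intended destination vector than to this clone's own backbone. Repository sequencing found a V84A substitution in telethonin, which the depositor comment says should not affect function.
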