Features (pLannotate 1.2.2; 9 found; start..end, strand, type, name):
      1..100     +  protein_bind   attL1: mutant version of attL; recombination site for the Gateway® LR reaction LR Clonase™
    645..744     -  protein_bind   attL2: mutant version of attL; recombination site for the Gateway® LR reaction LR Clonase™
    762..780     -  promoter       T7 promoter: promoter for bacteriophage T7 RNA polymerase
    914..1723    +  CDS            KanR: aminoglycoside phosphotransferase; aph(3')-Ia; confers resistance to kanamycin in bacteria or G418 (Geneticin®) in eukaryotes
   1870..2458    +  rep_origin     ori: high-copy-number ColE1/pMB1/pBR322/pUC origin of replication
   2641..2733    +  CDS            lacI (fragment): lac repressor; lacI; The lac repressor binds to the lac operator to inhibit transcription in E. coli. This inhibition can be relieved by adding lactose or isopropyl-β-D-thiogalactopyranoside (IPTG).
   2788..2815    -  terminator     rrnB T2 terminator: transcription terminator T2 from the E. coli rrnB gene
   2947..2990    +  terminator     rrnB T1 terminator: Escherichia coli rrnB; transcription terminator T1 from the E. coli rrnB gene
   3037..3073    -  CDS            lacZα (fragment): LacZα fragment of β-galactosidase; lacZ fragment
>Addgene plasmid #109549 | pME-TCAP | addgene full sequence | sequence record 223870 | Addgene NGS Result
CAAATAATGATTTTATTTTGACTGATAGTGACCTGTTCGTTGCAACAAATTGATGAGCAATGCTTTTTTA
TAATGCCAACTTTGTACAAAAAAGCAGGCTGCCACCATGCAGGTTTGCTCAGTCCTGGAGAAGAAAGGAG
GCTGTGTGGTTGGAGCCGAGCTCAGCTGCAGCGTCAGGGAGGAAAACCCAAATAAGAGAGAGAGTTACAC
CGCTGACTGGCGCAGCATCAATATGAAGACACAACCTGAGGATCGCCAGTCGATGCTGATGTCAGACGAT
TCTCGGCGAGAGTCTCTATCCCGTTATTGGCAGGTGCGTCCTCTTCATCAGGCCTGTCCGTCGGGTGTGC
GCAGAGCGGGCACCGTGGACACTGGTGTAAGAGAGCACCAGCTCTTGCCCTACAGGAACAGCCTGCCCCT
TCCCATCTTCAAGCCTGCAGAACTGGGCGTCCGCCTGGGTCGTGGAGCTCCACACACCCTGGAGGATCTG
CCACCTGTCCGCATCCCTGACGGAGTCTGTCCAGACAAGAGAGCAGTGGAACAGATCACCAGAGACCTGC
CGCCTGTCAAACCCATGCGGATGGAGTTCGCCAAGGCACCCAGAGCTCTGGGACGATCAATGTCTCAGGA
GGCCCAGAGAGGCGACCCAGCTTTCTTGTACAAAGTTGGCATTATAAGAAAGCATTGCTTATCAATTTGT
TGCAACGAACAGGTCACTATCAGTCAAAATAAAATCATTATTTGCCATCCAGCTGATATCCCCTATAGTG
AGTCGTATTACATGGTCATAGCTGTTTCCTGGCAGCTCTGGCCCGTGTCTCAAAATCTCTGATGTTACAT
TGCACAAGATAAAAATATATCATCATGAACAATAAAACTGTCTGCTTACATAAACAGTAATACAAGGGGT
GTTATGAGCCATATTCAACGGGAAACGTCGAGGCCGCGATTAAATTCCAACATGGATGCTGATTTATATG
GGTATAAATGGGCTCGCGATAATGTCGGGCAATCAGGTGCGACAATCTATCGCTTGTATGGGAAGCCCGA
TGCGCCAGAGTTGTTTCTGAAACATGGCAAAGGTAGCGTTGCCAATGATGTTACAGATGAGATGGTCAGA
CTAAACTGGCTGACGGAATTTATGCCTCTTCCGACCATCAAGCATTTTATCCGTACTCCTGATGATGCAT
GGTTACTCACCACTGCGATCCCCGGAAAAACAGCATTCCAGGTATTAGAAGAATATCCTGATTCAGGTGA
AAATATTGTTGATGCGCTGGCAGTGTTCCTGCGCCGGTTGCATTCGATTCCTGTTTGTAATTGTCCTTTT
AACAGCGATCGCGTATTTCGTCTCGCTCAGGCGCAATCACGAATGAATAACGGTTTGGTTGATGCGAGTG
ATTTTGATGACGAGCGTAATGGCTGGCCTGTTGAACAAGTCTGGAAAGAAATGCATAAACTTTTGCCATT
CTCACCGGATTCAGTCGTCACTCATGGTGATTTCTCACTTGATAACCTTATTTTTGACGAGGGGAAATTA
ATAGGTTGTATTGATGTTGGACGAGTCGGAATCGCAGACCGATACCAGGATCTTGCCATCCTATGGAACT
GCCTCGGTGAGTTTTCTCCTTCATTACAGAAACGGCTTTTTCAAAAATATGGTATTGATAATCCTGATAT
GAATAAATTGCAGTTTCATTTGATGCTCGATGAGTTTTTCTAATCAGAATTGGTTAATTGGTTGTAACAC
TGGCAGAGCATTACGCTGACTTGACGGGACGGCGCAAGCTCATGACCAAAATCCCTTAACGTGAGTTACG
CGTCGTTCCACTGAGCGTCAGACCCCGTAGAAAAGATCAAAGGATCTTCTTGAGATCCTTTTTTTCTGCG
CGTAATCTGCTGCTTGCAAACAAAAAAACCACCGCTACCAGCGGTGGTTTGTTTGCCGGATCAAGAGCTA
CCAACTCTTTTTCCGAAGGTAACTGGCTTCAGCAGAGCGCAGATACCAAATACTGTTCTTCTAGTGTAGC
CGTAGTTAGGCCACCACTTCAAGAACTCTGTAGCACCGCCTACATACCTCGCTCTGCTAATCCTGTTACC
AGTGGCTGCTGCCAGTGGCGATAAGTCGTGTCTTACCGGGTTGGACTCAAGACGATAGTTACCGGATAAG
GCGCAGCGGTCGGGCTGAACGGGGGGTTCGTGCACACAGCCCAGCTTGGAGCGAACGACCTACACCGAAC
TGAGATACCTACAGCGTGAGCTATGAGAAAGCGCCACGCTTCCCGAAGGGAGAAAGGCGGACAGGTATCC
GGTAAGCGGCAGGGTCGGAACAGGAGAGCGCACGAGGGAGCTTCCAGGGGGAAACGCCTGGTATCTTTAT
AGTCCTGTCGGGTTTCGCCACCTCTGACTTGAGCGTCGATTTTTGTGATGCTCGTCAGGGGGGCGGAGCC
TATGGAAAAACGCCAGCAACGCGGCCTTTTTACGGTTCCTGGCCTTTTGCTGGCCTTTTGCTCACATGTT
CTTTCCTGCGTTATCCCCTGATTCTGTGGATAACCGTATTACCGCCTTTGAGTGAGCTGATACCGCTCGC
CGCAGCCGAACGACCGAGCGCAGCGAGTCAGTGAGCGAGGAAGCGGAAGAGCGCCCAATACGCAAACCGC
CTCTCCCCGCGCGTTGGCCGATTCATTAATGCAGCTGGCACGACAGGTTTCCCGACTGGAAAGCGGGCAG
TGAGCGCAACGCAATTAATACGCGTACCGCTAGCCAGGAAGAGTTTGTAGAAACGCAAAAAGGCCATCCG
TCAGGATGGCCTTCTGCTTAGTTTGATGCCTGGCAGTTTATGGCGGGCGTCCTGCCCGCCACCCTCCGGG
CCGTTGCTTCACAACGTTCAAATCCGCTCCCGGCGGATTTGTCCTACTCAGGAGAGCGTTCACCGACAAA
CAACAGATAAAACGAAAGGCCCAGTCTTCCGACTGAGCCTTTCGTTTTATTTGATGCCTGGCAGTTCCCT
ACTCTCGCGTTAACGCTAGCATGGATGTTTTCCCAGTCACGACGTTGTAAAACGACGGCCAGTCTTAAGC
TCGGGCCC
